>Addgene plasmid #168228 | pMK433 (mAID-P2A-BSD) | addgene full sequence | sequence record 331853 | Addgene NGS Result
[121 nt withheld, positions 1-121]
C
[91 nt withheld, positions 123-213]
A
[49 nt withheld, positions 215-263]
CCTTTGACGTTGGAGTCCACGTTCTTT
[37 nt withheld, positions 291-327]
ACCCTATCTCGGTCTATTCTTTTGATTTATAAGGGATTTTGCCGATTTCGGCCTATTGGTTAAAAAATGA
GCTGATTTAACAAAAATTTAACGCGAATTTTAACAAAATATTAACGCTTACAATTTCCATTCGCCATTCA
GGCTGCGCAACTGTTGGGAAGGGCGATCGGTGCGGGCCTCTTCGCTATTACGCCAGCTGGCGAAAGGGGG
ATGTGCTGCAAGGCGATTAAGTTGGGTAACGCCAGGGTTTTCCCAGTCACGACGTTGTAAAACGACGGCC
AGTGAGCGCGCGTAATACGACTCACTATAGGGCGAATTGGAGCTCCCCGGGATCCGGTGCAGGCGCCAAG
GAGAAGAGTGCTTGTCCTAAAGATCCAGCCAAACCTCCGGCCAAGGCACAAGTTGTGGGATGGCCACCGG
TGAGATCATACCGGAAGAACGTGATGGTTTCCTGCCAAAAATCAAGCGGTGGCCCGGAGGCGGCGGCGTT
CGTGAAGGTATCAATGGACGGAGCACCGTACTTGAGGAAAATCGATTTGAGGATGTATAAAACGCGTGCT
ACTAACTTCAGCCTGCTGAAGCAGGCTGGAGACGTGGAGGAGAACCCTGGACCTCTCGAGATGGCCAAGC
CTTTGTCTCAAGAAGAATCCACCCTCATTGAAAGAGCAACGGCTACAATCAACAGCATCCCCATCTCTGA
AGACTACAGCGTCGCCAGCGCAGCTCTCTCTAGCGACGGCCGCATCTTCACTGGTGTCAATGTATATCAT
TTTACTGGGGGACCTTGTGCAGAACTCGTGGTGCTGGGCACTGCTGCTGCTGCGGCAGCTGGCAACCTGA
CTTGTATCGTCGCGATCGGAAATGAGAACAGGGGCATCTTGAGCCCCTGCGGACGGTGCCGACAGGTGCT
TCTCGATCTGCATCCTGGGATCAAAGCCATAGTGAAGGACAGTGATGGACAGCCGACGGCAGTTGGGATT
CGTGAATTGCTGCCCTCTGGTTATGTGTGGGAGGGCTAATCGATGATATCAGATCCCCGGGATGCAGAAA
TTGATGATCTATTAAACAATAAAGATGTCCACTAAAATGGAAGTTTTTCCTGTCATACTTTGTTAAGAAG
GGTGAGAACAGAGTACCTACATTTTGAATGGAAGGATTGGAGCTACGGGGGTGGGGGTGGGGTGGGATTA
GATAAATGCCTGCTCTTTACTGAAGGCTCTTTACTATTGCTTTATGATAATGTTTCATAGTTGGATATCA
TAATTTAAACAAGCAAAACCAAATTAAGGGCCAGCTCATTCCTCCCACTCATGATCTATAGATCTATAGA
TCTCTCGTGGGATCATTGTTTTTCTCTTGATTCCCACTTTGTGGTTCTAAGTACTGTGGTTTCCAAATGT
GTCAGTTTCATAGCCTGAAGAACGAGATCAGCAGCCTCTGTTCCACATACACTTCATTCTCAGTATTGTT
TTGCCAAGTTCTAATTCCATCAGAAGCTGGTCGAGATCCGGAACCCTTAATATAACTTCGTATAATGTAT
GCTATACGAAGTTATTAGGTCCCTCGAAGAGGTTCACTAGGATCCGGTACCCAGCTTTTGTTCCCTTTAG
TGAGGGTTAATTGCGCGCTTGGCGTAATCATGGTCATAGCTGTTTCCTGTGTGAAATTGTTATCCGCTCA
CAATTCCACACAACATACGAGCCGGAAGCATAAAGTGTAAAGCCTGGGGTGCCTAATGAGTGAGCTAACT
CACATTAATTGCGTTGCGCTCACTGCCCGCTTTCCAGTCGGGAAACCTGTCGTGCCAGCTGCATTAATGA
ATCGGCCAACGCGCGGGGAGAGGCGGTTTGCGTATTGGGCGCTCTTCCGCTTCCTCGCTCACTGACTCGC
TGCGCTCGGTCGTTCGGCTGCGGCGAGCGGTATCAGCTCACTCAAAGGCGGTAATACGGTTATCCACAGA
ATCAGGGGATAACGCAGGAAAGAACATGTGAGCAAAAGGCCAGCAAAAGGCCAGGAACCGTAAAAAGGCC
GCGTTGCTGGCGTTTTTCCATAGGCTCCGCCCCCCTGACGAGCATCACAAAAATCGACGCTCAAGTCAGA
GGTGGCGAAACCCGACAGGACTATAAAGATACCAGGCGTTTCCCCCTGGAAGCTCCCTCGTGCGCTCTCC
TGTTCCGACCCTGCCGCTTACCGGATACCTGTCCGCCTTTCTCCCTTCGGGAAGCGTGGCGCTTTCTCAT
AGCTCACGCTGTAGGTATCTCAGTTCGGTGTAGGTCGTTCGCTCCAAGCTGGGCTGTGTGCACGAACCCC
CCGTTCAGCCCGACCGCTGCGCCTTATCCGGTAACTATCGTCTTGAGTCCAACCCGGTAAGACACGACTT
ATCGCCACTGGCAGCAGCCACTGGTAACAGGATTAGCAGAGCGAGGTATGTAGGCGGTGCTACAGAGTTC
TTGAAGTGGTGGCCTAACTACGGCTACACTAGAAGAACAGTATTTGGTATCTGCGCTCTGCTGAAGCCAG
TTACCTTCGGAAAAAGAGTTGGTAGCTCTTGATCCGGCAAACAAACCACCGCTGGTAGCGGTGGTTTTTT
TGTTTGCAAGCAGCAGATTACGCGCAGAAAAAAAGGATCTCAAGAAGATCCTTTGATCTTTTCTACGGGG
TCTGACGCTCAGTGGAACGAAAACTCACGTTAAGGGATTTTGGTCATGAGATTATCAAAAAGGATCTTCA
CCTAGATCCTTTTAAATTAAAAATGAAGTTTTAAATCAATCTAAAGTATATATGAGTAAACTTGGTCTGA
CAGTTACCAATGCTTAATCAGTGAGGCACCTATCTCAGCGATCTGTCTATTTCGTTCATCCATAGTTGCC
TGACTCCCCGTCGTGTAGATAACTACGATACGGGAGGGCTTACCATCTGGCCCCAGTGCTGCAATGATAC
CGCGAGACCCACGCTCACCGGCTCCAGATTTATCAGCAATAAACCAGCCAGCCGGAAGGGCCGAGCGCAG
AAGTGGTCCTGCAACTTTATCCGCCTCCATCCAGTCTATTAATTGTTGCCGGGAAGCTAGAGTAAGTAGT
TCGCCAGTTAATAGTTTGCGCAACGTTGTTGCCATTGCTACAGGCATCGTGGTGTCACGCTCGTCGTTTG
GTATGGCTTCATTCAGCTCCGGTTCCCAACGATCAAGGCGAGTTACATGATCCCCCATGTTGTGCAAAAA
AGCGGTTAGCTCCTTCGGTCCTCCGATCGTTGTCAGAAGTAAGTTGGCCGCAGTGTTATCACTCATGGTT
ATGGCAGCACTGCATAATTCTCTTACTGTCATGCCATCCGTAAGATGCTTTTCTGTGACTGGTGAGTACT
CAACCAAGTCATTCTGAGAATAGTGTATGCGGCGACCGAGTTGCTCTTGCCCGGCGTCAATACGGGATAA
TACCGCGCCACATAGCAGAACTTTAAAAGTGCTCATCATTGGAAAACGTTCTTCGGGGCGAAAACTCTCA
AGGATCTTACCGCTGTTGAGATCCAGTTCGATGTAACCCACTCGTGCACCCAACTGATCTTCAGCATCTT
TTACTTTCACCAGCGTTTCTGGGTGAGCAAAAACAGGAAGGCAAAATGCCGCAAAAAAGGGAATAAGGGC
GACACGGAAATGTTGAATACTCATACTCTTCCTTTTTCAATATTATTGAAGCATTTATCAGGGTTATTGT
CTCATGAGCGGATACATATTTGAATGTATTTAGAAAAATAAACAAATAGGGGTTCCGCGCACATTTCCCC
GAAAAGTGCCACCTGACG
Features (pLannotate 1.2.2; 15 found; start..end, strand, type, name):
    457..612     -  CDS            lacZα (fragment): LacZα fragment of β-galactosidase; lacZ fragment
    620..638     +  promoter       T7 promoter: promoter for bacteriophage T7 RNA polymerase
    675..878     +  CDS            mini-AID: minimal degron from the auxin-responsive IAA17 protein of Arabidopsis thaliana (Kubota et al., 2013) acts as an auxin-inducible degron (AID) in the presence of TIR1
    948..1346    +  CDS            BSD: blasticidin S deaminase; Aspergillus terreus BSD; confers resistance to blasticidin
   1370..1822    +  polyA_signal   PGK poly(A) signal: mouse phosphoglycerate kinase 1 polyadenylation signal
   1849..1882    -  protein_bind   loxP: Cre-mediated recombination occurs in the 8-bp core sequence (GCATACAT). Cre recombinase
   1931..1949    -  promoter       T3 promoter: promoter for bacteriophage T3 RNA polymerase
   1994..2010    -  protein_bind   lac operator: The lac repressor binds to the lac operator to inhibit transcription in E. coli. This inhibition can be relieved by adding lactose or isopropyl-β-D-thiogalactopyranoside (IPTG). lac repressor encoded by lacI
   2018..2048    -  promoter       lac promoter: promoter for the E. coli lac operon
   2063..2084    -  protein_bind   CAP binding site: CAP binding activates transcription in the presence of cAMP. E. coli catabolite activator protein
   2097..2189    -  CDS            lacI (fragment): lac repressor; lacI; The lac repressor binds to the lac operator to inhibit transcription in E. coli. This inhibition can be relieved by adding lactose or isopropyl-β-D-thiogalactopyranoside (IPTG).
   2372..2960    -  rep_origin     ori: high-copy-number ColE1/pMB1/pBR322/pUC origin of replication
   3131..3991    -  CDS            AmpR: β-lactamase; bla; confers resistance to ampicillin, carbenicillin, and related antibiotics
   3992..4096    -  promoter       AmpR promoter: bla
   4123..426     +  rep_origin     f1 ori (across the origin) (sequence partly withheld): f1 bacteriophage origin of replication; arrow indicates direction of (+) strand synthesis
