[The description below was written by a language model from this plasmid's Addgene catalogue record and pLannotate feature annotations shown in this document.]
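Description:
pMK433 (mAID-P2A-BSD) is a 4,125 bp pBluescript-based plasmid that supplies a tagging cassette for adding a mini auxin-inducible degron (mAID) to the C-terminus of a protein of interest in mammalian cells. It is catalogued as a mammalian expression/CRISPR vector, consistent with use as a donor template source in genome-editing-based knock-in. In bacteria it is maintained at high copy from a ColE1/pUC-type origin with ampicillin selection through the β-lactamase gene. The backbone also retains the usual pBluescript elements: an f1 origin, lacZα and lacI fragments, the lac promoter/operator, and flanking T7 and T3 promoters.

The synthetic insert begins with the mini-AID coding sequence, the minimal degron from Arabidopsis IAA17, which triggers degradation of the fused protein when auxin and the TIR1 receptor are present. According to the construct name, this is followed by a P2A self-cleaving peptide; it is not annotated in the feature table but would sit in the gap between mAID and the blasticidin S deaminase (BSD) gene. The cassette ends with a mouse PGK polyadenylation signal and a single annotated loxP site. No mammalian promoter is annotated upstream of the cassette. This suggests that mAID and BSD are transcribed from the endogenous promoter of the tagged locus after in-frame integration, with P2A separating the resistance protein from the degron-tagged target, so that blasticidin resistance selects for correct insertion into an expressed gene. The record does not list any homology arms, which would presumably be added by the user for a chosen target. The construct is associated with the AID2 system for targeted, conditional protein depletion.
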