Addgene plasmid #168228: pMK433 (mAID-P2A-BSD)
Purpose: C-terminal tagging with mAID
Depositing lab: Masato Kanemaki. Depositing organization: National Institute of Genetics. Publication: Targeted Protein Depletion Using the Auxin-Inducible Degron 2 (AID2) System. Saito Y, Kanemaki MT. Curr Protoc. 2021 Aug;1(8):e219. doi: 10.1002/cpz1.219. PubMed 34370399.
Backbone
  Vector backbone: pBluescript
  Total vector size (bp): 4125
  Vector type: Mammalian Expression, CRISPR
  Selectable markers: Blasticidin
Growth in bacteria
  Bacterial resistance: Ampicillin, 100 μg/mL
  Growth temperature: 37°C
  Growth strain: DH5alpha
  Copy number: High Copy
Gene/Insert
  Gene/Insert name: mAID-P2A-BSD
  Species: Synthetic
Terms and licenses: Academic/Nonprofit Terms; Industry Terms: Not Available to Industry
How to cite: pMK433 (mAID-P2A-BSD) was a gift from Masato Kanemaki (Addgene plasmid # 168228 ; http://n2t.net/addgene:168228 ; RRID:Addgene_168228)
